Addgene plasmid #231380: pcDNA3.3_3xFLAG_SUMO_Eu1_HsAGO2(R97E, K98E)
Purpose: Express mutant human AGO2 with N-terminal 3xFLAG-SUMO_Eu1 tag in mammalian cells
Depositing lab: David Bartel. Depositing organization: Whitehead Institute for Biomedical Research. Publication: The structural basis for RNA slicing by human Argonaute2. Mohamed AA, Wang PY, Bartel DP, Vos SM. Cell Rep. 2025 Jan 28;44(1):115166. doi: 10.1016/j.celrep.2024.115166. Epub 2024 Dec 31. PubMed 39932188.
Backbone
  Vector backbone: pcDNA3.3
  Backbone size w/o insert (bp): 5413
  Vector type: Mammalian Expression
  Selectable markers: Neomycin (select with G418)
Growth in bacteria
  Bacterial resistance: Ampicillin, 100 μg/mL
  Growth temperature: 37°C
  Growth strain: DH5alpha
  Copy number: High Copy
Gene/Insert
  Gene/Insert name: Human Argonaute2 (alt name: AGO2)
  Species: H. sapiens (human), Synthetic
  Insert size (bp): 2958
  Mutation: R97E, K98E
  Entrez Gene: AGO2 (a.k.a. CASC7, EIF2C2, LESKRES, LINC00980, PPD, Q10)
  Promoter: CMV
  Tag / fusion protein: 3xFLAG-SUMO_Eu1 (N terminal on insert)
  Cloning method: Other
  Sequencing primers: 5′ CMV Forward; 3′ TK-pA-R
Terms and licenses: Academic/Nonprofit Terms; Industry Terms: Not Available to Industry
Depositor comments: With engineered orthogonal SUMO_Eu1 (Vera Rodriguez et al., JCB 2019) in N-terminal tag. Please visit https://doi.org/10.1101/2024.08.19.608718 for bioRxiv preprint.
How to cite: pcDNA3.3_3xFLAG_SUMO_Eu1_HsAGO2(R97E, K98E) was a gift from David Bartel (Addgene plasmid # 231380 ; http://n2t.net/addgene:231380 ; RRID:Addgene_231380)
