[The description below was written by a language model from this plasmid's Addgene catalogue record and pLannotate feature annotations shown in this document.]
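Description:
pcDNA3.3_3xFLAG_SUMO_Eu1_HsAGO2(R97E, K98E) is a mammalian expression plasmid built on the pcDNA3.3 backbone (8,371 nt in the full sequence record) for producing a mutant form of human Argonaute2 in cultured mammalian cells. It is maintained in E. coli as a high-copy plasmid through a ColE1/pUC-type origin and selected with ampicillin via the β-lactamase gene. An f1 origin is also present. For selection in mammalian cells, an SV40 enhancer/early promoter drives a neomycin phosphotransferase gene, terminated by an SV40 polyadenylation signal, allowing G418 selection of stable transfectants. Short lac-region, ble, bGH poly(A) and bom fragments in the annotation appear to be backbone remnants rather than functional elements.

The expression cassette uses the human CMV immediate-early enhancer and promoter to transcribe a single fusion open reading frame, ending at an HSV thymidine kinase polyadenylation signal. The reading frame begins with a 3xFLAG epitope, followed by SUMO_Eu1 and then the AGO2 coding sequence carrying the R97E and K98E substitutions. The depositor describes SUMO_Eu1 as an engineered orthogonal SUMO domain. The automated annotation labels this segment as a rice SUMO1 fragment, which is a homology match and not a statement of its origin. A tag of this type generally permits anti-FLAG affinity capture followed by release of the protein with a cognate SUMO protease, while the orthogonal design is meant to resist cleavage by endogenous eukaryotic SUMO proteases.

AGO2 is the guide-RNA-binding core of the RNA-induced silencing complex. The associated publication concerns the structural basis of RNA slicing by this enzyme, so the construct was presumably used to make the charge-reversal mutant for biochemical comparison with the wild-type protein. The record does not state the specific role of the two mutated residues.
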