Features (pLannotate 1.2.2; 20 found; start..end, strand, type, name):
     50..429     +  enhancer       CMV enhancer: human cytomegalovirus immediate early enhancer
    430..633     +  promoter       CMV promoter: human cytomegalovirus (CMV) immediate early promoter
    751..816     +  CDS            3xFLAG: three tandem FLAG® epitope tags, followed by an enterokinase cleavage site
    865..1122    +  CDS            SUMO1 (fragment): SUMO1_ORYSJ - Also known as SMT3, SUM1. Experimental evidence at protein level: Swiss-Prot protein existence level 1. Ubiquitin-like protein which can be covalently attached to target lysines as a monomer. Does not seem to be involved in protein degradation and may function as an antagonist of ubiquitin in the degradation process (By similarity). From Oryza sativa subsp. japonica (Rice).
   1129..3702    +  CDS            AGO2 (sequence partly withheld): AGO2_HUMAN - Also known as EIF2C2. Experimental evidence at protein level: Swiss-Prot protein existence level 1. Required for RNA-mediated gene silencing (RNAi) by the RNA- induced silencing complex (RISC). The 'minimal RISC' appears to include AGO2 bound to a short guide RNA such as a microRNA (miRNA) or short interfering RNA (siRNA). These guide RNAs direct RISC to complementary mRNAs that are targets for RISC-mediated gene silencing. The precise mechanism of gene silencing depends on the degree of complementarity between the miRNA or siRNA and its target. Binding of RISC to a perfectly comp
   3801..3849    +  polyA_signal   HSV TK poly(A) signal: herpes simplex virus thymidine kinase polyadenylation signal (Cole and Stacy, 1985)
   3940..3956    -  polyA_signal   bGH poly(A) signal (fragment): bovine growth hormone polyadenylation signal
   4051..4479    +  rep_origin     f1 ori (sequence partly withheld): f1 bacteriophage origin of replication; arrow indicates direction of (+) strand synthesis
   4493..4822    +  promoter       SV40 promoter: SV40 enhancer and early promoter
   4889..5680    +  CDS            neo: KKA2_KLEPN - Also known as kan, nptII. Experimental evidence at protein level: Swiss-Prot protein existence level 1. Resistance to kanamycin, neomycin, paromomycin, ribostamycin, butirosin and gentamicin B. From Klebsiella pneumoniae.
   5706..5864    +  CDS            ble (fragment): BLE_KLEPN - Experimental evidence at protein level: Swiss-Prot protein existence level 1. Binding protein with a strong affinity to the bleomycin family of antibiotics. Binds to CL990; an antimitotic-antibiotic compound. From Klebsiella pneumoniae.
   5859..5980    +  polyA_signal   SV40 poly(A) signal: SV40 polyadenylation signal
   6053..6069    -  protein_bind   lac operator: The lac repressor binds to the lac operator to inhibit transcription in E. coli. This inhibition can be relieved by adding lactose or isopropyl-β-D-thiogalactopyranoside (IPTG). lac repressor encoded by lacI
   6077..6107    -  promoter       lac promoter: promoter for the E. coli lac operon
   6122..6143    -  protein_bind   CAP binding site: CAP binding activates transcription in the presence of cAMP. E. coli catabolite activator protein
   6156..6248    -  CDS            lacI (fragment): lac repressor; lacI; The lac repressor binds to the lac operator to inhibit transcription in E. coli. This inhibition can be relieved by adding lactose or isopropyl-β-D-thiogalactopyranoside (IPTG).
   6431..7019    -  rep_origin     ori: high-copy-number ColE1/pMB1/pBR322/pUC origin of replication
   7190..8050    -  CDS            AmpR: β-lactamase; bla; confers resistance to ampicillin, carbenicillin, and related antibiotics
   8051..8155    -  promoter       AmpR promoter: bla
   8214..8266    -  misc_feature   bom (fragment): basis of mobility region from pBR322
>Addgene plasmid #231380 | pcDNA3.3_3xFLAG_SUMO_Eu1_HsAGO2(R97E, K98E) | addgene full sequence | sequence record 457987 | Addgene NGS Result
GTTAGGCGTTTTGCGCTGCTTCGCGATGTACGGGCCAGATATACGCGTTGACATTGATTATTGACTAGTT
ATTAATAGTAATCAATTACGGGGTCATTAGTTCATAGCCCATATATGGAGTTCCGCGTTACATAACTTAC
GGTAAATGGCCCGCCTGGCTGACCGCCCAACGACCCCCGCCCATTGACGTCAATAATGACGTATGTTCCC
ATAGTAACGCCAATAGGGACTTTCCATTGACGTCAATGGGTGGAGTATTTACGGTAAACTGCCCACTTGG
CAGTACATCAAGTGTATCATATGCCAAGTACGCCCCCTATTGACGTCAATGACGGTAAATGGCCCGCCTG
GCATTATGCCCAGTACATGACCTTATGGGACTTTCCTACTTGGCAGTACATCTACGTATTAGTCATCGCT
ATTACCATGGTGATGCGGTTTTGGCAGTACATCAATGGGCGTGGATAGCGGTTTGACTCACGGGGATTTC
CAAGTCTCCACCCCATTGACGTCAATGGGAGTTTGTTTTGGCACCAAAATCAACGGGACTTTCCAAAATG
TCGTAACAACTCCGCCCCATTGACGCAAATGGGCGGTAGGCGTGTACGGTGGGAGGTCTATATAAGCAGA
GCTCGTTTAGTGAACCGTCAGATCGCCTGGAGACGCCATCCACGCTGTTTTGACCTCCATAGAAGACACC
GGGACCGATCCAGCCTCCGGACTCTAGAGGATCGAACCCTTGCCACCATGGACTACAAAGACCATGACGG
TGATTATAAAGATCATGATATCGATTACAAGGATGACGATGACAAGCTTGGTGGTGCTAGCGGATCTGCT
GCGGGTGGCGAAGAAGATAAGAAACCGGCAGGTGGCGAAGGTGGCGGTGCCCATATCAACCTGAAAGTGA
AAGGTCAAGACGGCAACGAAGTCTTTTTCCGCATCAAACGTTCTACCCAGCTGAAAAAGCTGATGAACGC
ATACTGTGACCGTCAGTCTGTAGACATGAAGGCAATTGCTTTCCTCTTTAAGGGTCGTCGCCTACGTGCG
GAAAGGACCCCGGATGAACTGGAAATGGAAGATGGCGACGAAATCGACGCAATGCTGCACCAGACTGGAG
GCGGATCCTACTCGGGAGCCGGCCCCGCACTTGCACCTCCTGCGCCGCCGCCCCCCATCCAAGGATATGC
CTTCAAGCCTCCACCTAGACCCGACTTTGGGACCTCCGGGAGAACAATCAAATTACAGGCCAATTTCTTC
GAAATGGACATCCCCAAAATTGACATCTATCATTATGAATTGGATATCAAGCCAGAGAAGTGCCCGAGGA
GAGTTAACAGGGAAATCGTGGAACACATGGTCCAGCACTTTAAAACACAGATCTTTGGGGATCGGAAGCC
CGTGTTTGACGGCGAGGAGAATCTATACACAGCCATGCCCCTTCCGATTGGGAGGGACAAGGTGGAGCTG
GAGGTCACGCTGCCAGGAGAAGGCAAGGATCGCATCTTCAAGGTGTCCATCAAGTGGGTGTCCTGCGTGA
GCTTGCAGGCGTTACACGATGCACTTTCAGGGCGGCTGCCTAGCGTCCCTTTTGAGACGATCCAGGCCCT
GGACGTGGTCATGAGGCACTTGCCATCCATGAGGTACACCCCCGTGGGCCGCTCCTTCTTCACCGCGTCC
GAAGGCTGCTCTAACCCTCTTGGCGGGGGCCGAGAAGTGTGGTTTGGCTTCCATCAGTCCGTCCGGCCTT
CTCTCTGGAAAATGATGCTGAATATTGATGTGTCAGCAACAGCGTTTTACAAGGCACAGCCAGTAATCGA
GTTTGTTTGTGAAGTTTTGGATTTTAAAAGTATTGAAGAACAACAAAAACCTCTGACAGATTCCCAAAGG
GTAAAGTTTACCAAAGAAATTAAAGGTCTAAAGGTGGAGATAACGCACTGTGGGCAGATGAAGAGGAAGT
ACCGCGTCTGCAATGTGACCCGGCGGCCCGCCAGTCACCAAACATTCCCGCTGCAGCAGGAGAGCGGGCA
GACGGTGGAGTGCACGGTGGCCCAGTATTTCAAGGACAGGCACAAGCTTGTTCTGCGCTACCCCCACCTC
CCATGTTTACAAGTCGGACAGGAGCAGAAACACACCTACCTTCCCCTGGAGGTCTGTAACATTGTGGCAG
GACAAAGATGTATTAAAAAATTAACGGACAATCAGACCTCAACCATGATCAGAGCAACTGCTAGGTCGGC
GCCCGATCGGCAAGAAGAGATTAGCAAATTGATGCGAAGTGCAAGTTTCAACACAGATCCATACGTCCGT
GAATTTGGAATCATGGTCAAAGATGAGATGACAGACGTGACTGGGCGGGTGCTGCAGCCGCCCTCCATCC
TCTACGGGGGCAGGAATAAAGCTATTGCGACCCCTGTCCAGGGCGTCTGGGACATGCGGAAC
[405 nt withheld, positions 2443-2847]
AACAACATCCTGCTGCCCCAGGGCAGGCCGCCGGTGTTCCAGCAGCCCGTCATCTTTCTGGGAGCAGACG
TCACTCACCCCCCCGCCGGGGATGGGAAGAAGCCCTCCATTGCCGCCGTGGTGGGCAGCATGGACGCCCA
CCCCAATCGCTACTGCGCCACCGTGCGCGTGCAGCAGCACCGGCAGGAGATCATACAAGACCTGGCCGCC
ATGGTCCGCGAGCTCCTCATCCAGTTCTACAAGTCCACGCGCTTCAAGCCCACCCGCATCATCTTCTACC
GCGACGGTGTCTCTGAAGGCCAGTTCCAGCAGGTTCTCCACCACGAGTTGCTGGCCATCCGTGAGGCCTG
TATCAAGCTAGAAAAAGACTACCAGCCCGGGATCACCTTCATCGTGGTGCAGAAGAGGCACCACACCCGG
CTCTTCTGCACTGACAAGAACGAGCGGGTTGGGAAAAGTGGAAACATTCCAGCAGGCACGACTGTGGACA
CGAAAATCACCCACCCCACCGAGTTCGACTTCTACCTGTGTAGTCACGCTGGCATCCAGGGGACAAGCAG
GCCTTCGCACTATCACGTCCTCTGGGACGACAATCGTTTCTCCTCTGATGAGCTGCAGATCCTAACCTAC
CAGCTGTGTCACACCTACGTGCGCTGCACACGCTCCGTGTCCATCCCAGCGCCAGCATACTACGCTCACC
TGGTGGCCTTCCGGGCCAGGTACCACCTGGTGGATAAGGAACATGACAGTGCTGAAGGAAGCCATACCTC
TGGGCAGAGTAACGGGCGAGACCACCAAGCACTGGCCAAGGCGGTCCAGGTTCACCAAGACACTCTGCGC
ACCATGTACTTTGCTTGAAAGGGTTCGATCCCTACCGGTTAGTAATGAGTTTAAACGGGGGAGGCTAACT
GAAACACGGAAGGAGACAATACCGGAAGGAACCCGCGCTATGACGGCAATAAAAAGACAGAATAAAACGC
ACGGGTGTTGGGTCGTTTGTTCATAAACGCGGGGTTCGGTCCCAGGGCTGGCACTCTGTCGATACCCCAC
CGAGACCCCATTGGGGCCAATACGCCCGCGTTTCTTCCTTTTCCCCACCCCACCCCCCAAGTTCGGGTGA
AGGCCCAGGGCTCGCAGCCAACGTCGGGGCGGCAGGCCCTGCCATAGCAGATCTGCGCAGCTGGGGCTCT
AGGGGGTATCCCC
[124 nt withheld, positions 4051-4174]
C
[91 nt withheld, positions 4176-4266]
A
[49 nt withheld, positions 4268-4316]
CCTTTGACGTTGGAGTCCACGTTCTTT
[37 nt withheld, positions 4344-4380]
ACCCTATCTCGGTCTATTCTTTTGATTTATAAGGGATTTTGCCGATTTCGGCCTATTGGTTAAAAAATGA
GCTGATTTAACAAAAATTTAACGCGAATTAATTCTGTGGAATGTGTGTCAGTTAGGGTGTGGAAAGTCCC
CAGGCTCCCCAGCAGGCAGAAGTATGCAAAGCATGCATCTCAATTAGTCAGCAACCAGGTGTGGAAAGTC
CCCAGGCTCCCCAGCAGGCAGAAGTATGCAAAGCATGCATCTCAATTAGTCAGCAACCATAGTCCCGCCC
CTAACTCCGCCCATCCCGCCCCTAACTCCGCCCAGTTCCGCCCATTCTCCGCCCCATGGCTGACTAATTT
TTTTTATTTATGCAGAGGCCGAGGCCGCCTCTGCCTCTGAGCTATTCCAGAAGTAGTGAGGAGGCTTTTT
TGGAGGCCTAGGCTTTTGCAAAAAGCTCCCGGGAGCTTGTATATCCATTTTCGGATCTGATCAAGAGACA
GGATGAGGATCGTTTCGCATGATTGAACAAGATGGATTGCACGCAGGTTCTCCGGCCGCTTGGGTGGAGA
GGCTATTCGGCTATGACTGGGCACAACAGACAATCGGCTGCTCTGATGCCGCCGTGTTCCGGCTGTCAGC
GCAGGGGCGCCCGGTTCTTTTTGTCAAGACCGACCTGTCCGGTGCCCTGAATGAACTGCAGGACGAGGCA
GCGCGGCTATCGTGGCTGGCCACGACGGGCGTTCCTTGCGCAGCTGTGCTCGACGTTGTCACTGAAGCGG
GAAGGGACTGGCTGCTATTGGGCGAAGTGCCGGGGCAGGATCTCCTGTCATCTCACCTTGCTCCTGCCGA
GAAAGTATCCATCATGGCTGATGCAATGCGGCGGCTGCATACGCTTGATCCGGCTACCTGCCCATTCGAC
CACCAAGCGAAACATCGCATCGAGCGAGCACGTACTCGGATGGAAGCCGGTCTTGTCGATCAGGATGATC
TGGACGAAGAGCATCAGGGGCTCGCGCCAGCCGAACTGTTCGCCAGGCTCAAGGCGCGCATGCCCGACGG
CGAGGATCTCGTCGTGACCCATGGCGATGCCTGCTTGCCGAATATCATGGTGGAAAATGGCCGCTTTTCT
GGATTCATCGACTGTGGCCGGCTGGGTGTGGCGGACCGCTATCAGGACATAGCGTTGGCTACCCGTGATA
TTGCTGAAGAGCTTGGCGGCGAATGGGCTGACCGCTTCCTCGTGCTTTACGGTATCGCCGCTCCCGATTC
GCAGCGCATCGCCTTCTATCGCCTTCTTGACGAGTTCTTCTGAGCGGGACTCTGGGGTTCGCGAAATGAC
CGACCAAGCGACGCCCAACCTGCCATCACGAGATTTCGATTCCACCGCCGCCTTCTATGAAAGGTTGGGC
TTCGGAATCGTTTTCCGGGACGCCGGCTGGATGATCCTCCAGCGCGGGGATCTCATGCTGGAGTTCTTCG
CCCACCCCAACTTGTTTATTGCAGCTTATAATGGTTACAAATAAAGCAATAGCATCACAAATTTCACAAA
TAAAGCATTTTTTTCACTGCATTCTAGTTGTGGTTTGTCCAAACTCATCAATGTATCTTATCATGTCTGT
ATACCGTCGACCTCTAGCTAGAGCTTGGCGTAATCATGGTCATAGCTGTTTCCTGTGTGAAATTGTTATC
CGCTCACAATTCCACACAACATACGAGCCGGAAGCATAAAGTGTAAAGCCTGGGGTGCCTAATGAGTGAG
CTAACTCACATTAATTGCGTTGCGCTCACTGCCCGCTTTCCAGTCGGGAAACCTGTCGTGCCAGCTGCAT
TAATGAATCGGCCAACGCGCGGGGAGAGGCGGTTTGCGTATTGGGCGCTCTTCCGCTTCCTCGCTCACTG
ACTCGCTGCGCTCGGTCGTTCGGCTGCGGCGAGCGGTATCAGCTCACTCAAAGGCGGTAATACGGTTATC
CACAGAATCAGGGGATAACGCAGGAAAGAACATGTGAGCAAAAGGCCAGCAAAAGGCCAGGAACCGTAAA
AAGGCCGCGTTGCTGGCGTTTTTCCATAGGCTCCGCCCCCCTGACGAGCATCACAAAAATCGACGCTCAA
GTCAGAGGTGGCGAAACCCGACAGGACTATAAAGATACCAGGCGTTTCCCCCTGGAAGCTCCCTCGTGCG
CTCTCCTGTTCCGACCCTGCCGCTTACCGGATACCTGTCCGCCTTTCTCCCTTCGGGAAGCGTGGCGCTT
TCTCATAGCTCACGCTGTAGGTATCTCAGTTCGGTGTAGGTCGTTCGCTCCAAGCTGGGCTGTGTGCACG
AACCCCCCGTTCAGCCCGACCGCTGCGCCTTATCCGGTAACTATCGTCTTGAGTCCAACCCGGTAAGACA
CGACTTATCGCCACTGGCAGCAGCCACTGGTAACAGGATTAGCAGAGCGAGGTATGTAGGCGGTGCTACA
GAGTTCTTGAAGTGGTGGCCTAACTACGGCTACACTAGAAGAACAGTATTTGGTATCTGCGCTCTGCTGA
AGCCAGTTACCTTCGGAAAAAGAGTTGGTAGCTCTTGATCCGGCAAACAAACCACCGCTGGTAGCGGTGG
TTTTTTTGTTTGCAAGCAGCAGATTACGCGCAGAAAAAAAGGATCTCAAGAAGATCCTTTGATCTTTTCT
ACGGGGTCTGACGCTCAGTGGAACGAAAACTCACGTTAAGGGATTTTGGTCATGAGATTATCAAAAAGGA
TCTTCACCTAGATCCTTTTAAATTAAAAATGAAGTTTTAAATCAATCTAAAGTATATATGAGTAAACTTG
GTCTGACAGTTACCAATGCTTAATCAGTGAGGCACCTATCTCAGCGATCTGTCTATTTCGTTCATCCATA
GTTGCCTGACTCCCCGTCGTGTAGATAACTACGATACGGGAGGGCTTACCATCTGGCCCCAGTGCTGCAA
TGATACCGCGAGACCCACGCTCACCGGCTCCAGATTTATCAGCAATAAACCAGCCAGCCGGAAGGGCCGA
GCGCAGAAGTGGTCCTGCAACTTTATCCGCCTCCATCCAGTCTATTAATTGTTGCCGGGAAGCTAGAGTA
AGTAGTTCGCCAGTTAATAGTTTGCGCAACGTTGTTGCCATTGCTACAGGCATCGTGGTGTCACGCTCGT
CGTTTGGTATGGCTTCATTCAGCTCCGGTTCCCAACGATCAAGGCGAGTTACATGATCCCCCATGTTGTG
CAAAAAAGCGGTTAGCTCCTTCGGTCCTCCGATCGTTGTCAGAAGTAAGTTGGCCGCAGTGTTATCACTC
ATGGTTATGGCAGCACTGCATAATTCTCTTACTGTCATGCCATCCGTAAGATGCTTTTCTGTGACTGGTG
AGTACTCAACCAAGTCATTCTGAGAATAGTGTATGCGGCGACCGAGTTGCTCTTGCCCGGCGTCAATACG
GGATAATACCGCGCCACATAGCAGAACTTTAAAAGTGCTCATCATTGGAAAACGTTCTTCGGGGCGAAAA
CTCTCAAGGATCTTACCGCTGTTGAGATCCAGTTCGATGTAACCCACTCGTGCACCCAACTGATCTTCAG
CATCTTTTACTTTCACCAGCGTTTCTGGGTGAGCAAAAACAGGAAGGCAAAATGCCGCAAAAAAGGGAAT
AAGGGCGACACGGAAATGTTGAATACTCATACTCTTCCTTTTTCAATATTATTGAAGCATTTATCAGGGT
TATTGTCTCATGAGCGGATACATATTTGAATGTATTTAGAAAAATAAACAAATAGGGGTTCCGCGCACAT
TTCCCCGAAAAGTGCCACCTGACGTCGACGGATCGGGAGATCTCCCGATCCCCTATGGTGCACTCTCAGT
ACAATCTGCTCTGATGCCGCATAGTTAAGCCAGTATCTGCTCCCTGCTTGTGTGTTGGAGGTCGCTGAGT
AGTGCGCGAGCAAAATTTAAGCTACAACAAGGCAAGGCTTGACCGACAATTGCATGAAGAATCTGCTTAG
G
